Addgene plasmid #59561: pTK101
Purpose: SIN SP6 P1234 (nsP2 P726S) SGP(14) mKate-G8-L7Ae-PEST 4xFF4
Depositing lab: Ron Weiss. Depositing organization: Massachusetts Institute of Technology. Publication: Mammalian synthetic circuits with RNA binding proteins for RNA-only delivery. Wroblewska L, Kitada T, Endo K, Siciliano V, Stillo B, Saito H, Weiss R. Nat Biotechnol. 2015 Aug 3. doi: 10.1038/nbt.3301. PubMed 26237515.
Backbone
  Vector backbone: SIN
Growth in bacteria
  Bacterial resistance: Ampicillin, 100 μg/mL
  Growth temperature: 37°C
  Growth strain: DH5alpha
  Copy number: Unknown
Gene/Insert
  Gene/Insert name: SGP(14) mKate-G8-L7Ae-PEST 4xFF4
Terms and licenses: Academic/Nonprofit Terms; Industry Terms: Not Available to Industry
How to cite: pTK101 was a gift from Ron Weiss (Addgene plasmid # 59561 ; http://n2t.net/addgene:59561 ; RRID:Addgene_59561)
