[The description below was written by a language model from this plasmid's Addgene catalogue record, the feature table of its GenBank file and pLannotate feature annotations shown in this document.]
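Description:
pTK101 is an 11.1 kb plasmid that serves as a DNA template for a self-amplifying Sindbis virus (SIN) replicon RNA. It is maintained in E. coli through a ColE1/pUC-type origin and an ampicillin resistance gene (β-lactamase with its own bla promoter). A bacteriophage SP6 promoter sits immediately upstream of the viral 5' UTR, spanning the plasmid's numbering origin. This placement allows the full-length replicon to be made by in vitro transcription and then delivered to mammalian cells as RNA.

The replicon encodes the Sindbis nonstructural polyprotein P1234 (nsP1 to nsP4), with the natural opal stop codon between nsP3 and nsP4. This polyprotein supplies the RNA-dependent RNA polymerase activity that copies the genomic RNA and transcribes the subgenomic RNA. nsP2 carries a P726S substitution annotated as an "ncp" mutation, which in alphavirus usage normally denotes a noncytopathic variant. The viral structural genes are not annotated; in their place, a subgenomic promoter (the 98/14 form, leaving a 14-nt subgenomic 5' UTR) drives a single fusion protein. That fusion consists of the red fluorescent protein mKate, an eight-glycine linker (G8), the archaeal kink-turn RNA-binding protein L7Ae, and a PEST degron derived from mouse ornithine decarboxylase that shortens protein half-life. Four tandem FF4 target sites follow the coding sequence, ahead of the Sindbis 3' UTR, so the transcript can be knocked down by the synthetic FF4 small RNA.

Together these parts form a fluorescently trackable, destabilised translational repressor module that is itself repressible by RNA interference. It was deposited as a component for building mammalian synthetic gene circuits based on RNA-binding proteins and delivered entirely as RNA.
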