LOCUS       pTK101 11119 bp DNA circular UNA 01-AUG-2014
DEFINITION  SIN SP6 P1234 (nsP2 P726S) SGP(14) mKate-G8-L7Ae-PEST 4xFF4.
ACCESSION   urn.local.tasuku.1377628463470.5946
VERSION     urn.local.tasuku.1377628463470.5946
KEYWORDS    .
SOURCE      Sindbis
  ORGANISM  Sindbis .
FEATURES             Location/Qualifiers
     5'UTR           1..59
     CDS             60..1679
                     /label="nsP1"
     CDS             1680..4100
                     /label="nsP2"
     primer_bind     2517..2538
                     /label="TK-SIN-ClaI-ncp-seq-F1"
     misc_feature    2992
                     /label="C"
                     /note="Geneious type: Editing History Replacement"
     misc_feature    3579
                     /label="A"
                     /note="Geneious type: Editing History Replacement"
     Mutation        3855
                     /label="P726S ncp mutation"
     CDS             4101..5747
                     /label="nsP3"
     primer_bind     complement(4443..4462)
                     /label="TK-SIN-AvrII-ncp-seq-R1"
     Stop_codon      5748..5750
                     /label="Opal stop codon"
     CDS             5751..7601
                     /label="nsP4"
     primer_bind     6086..6105
                     /label="TK-SIN-ts-seq-F1"
     primer_bind     7002..7021
                     /label="TK-nsP4-SapI-UP-seq-F"
     primer_bind     7103..7126
                     /label="TK-nsP4-SapI-F"
     promoter        7500..7611
                     /label="Subgenomic promoter (98/14)"
     promoter        7579..7602
                     /label="Subgenomic promoter (19/5 minimal)"
     primer_bind     7596..7635
                     /label="TK-ApaI-mKate-F"
     misc_feature    7598..7611
                     /label="Subgenomic RNA 5' UTR"
     primer_bind     7598..7621
                     /label="TK-T7-SGP14-mKate"
     CDS             7612..8322
                     /label="mKate"
     primer_bind     complement(8299..8341)
                     /label="TK-G8-mKate-R"
     CDS             8323..8346
                     /label="G8"
     primer_bind     8327..8370
                     /label="TK-G8-L7Ae-F"
     CDS             8347..8703
                     /label="L7Ae"
     primer_bind     complement(8680..8703)
                     /label="TK-L7Ae-R"
     primer_bind     8689..8727
                     /label="TK-L7Ae-PEST-F"
     CDS             8704..8829
                     /label="PEST"
     misc_RNA        8844..8865
                     /label="FF4"
     misc_RNA        8866..8887
                     /label="FF4"
     misc_RNA        8888..8909
                     /label="FF4"
     misc_RNA        8910..8931
                     /label="FF4"
     primer_bind     complement(8934..8957)
                     /label="TK-3'UTR-XhoI-FF4-R"
     3'UTR           8942..9163
     misc_feature    8972
                     /label
                     /note="Geneious type: Editing History Insertion"
     primer_bind     complement(9009..9031)
                     /label="TK-SIN-3'UTR-seq-R"
     misc_feature    9163
                     /label="A"
                     /note="Geneious type: Editing History Replacement"
     primer_bind     complement(9163..9186)
                     /label="TK-SIN-3'UTR-R"
     CDS             9395..10252
                     /label="AmpR"
     promoter        11102..11119
                     /label="SP6"
ORIGIN
        1 attgacggcg tagtacacac tattgaatca aacagccgac caattgcact accatcacaa
       61 tggagaagcc agtagtaaac gtagacgtag acccccagag tccgtttgtc gtgcaactgc
      121 aaaaaagctt cccgcaattt gaggtagtag cacagcaggt cactccaaat gaccatgcta
      181 atgccagagc attttcgcat ctggccagta aactaatcga gctggaggtt cctaccacag
      241 cgacgatctt ggacataggc agcgcaccgg ctcgtagaat gttttccgag caccagtatc
      301 attgtgtctg ccccatgcgt agtccagaag acccggaccg catgatgaaa tacgccagta
      361 aactggcgga aaaagcgtgc aagattacaa acaagaactt gcatgagaag attaaggatc
      421 tccggaccgt acttgatacg ccggatgctg aaacaccatc gctctgcttt cacaacgatg
      481 ttacctgcaa catgcgtgcc gaatattccg tcatgcagga cgtgtatatc aacgctcccg
      541 gaactatcta tcatcaggct atgaaaggcg tgcggaccct gtactggatt ggcttcgaca
      601 ccacccagtt catgttctcg gctatggcag gttcgtaccc tgcgtacaac accaactggg
      661 ccgacgagaa agtccttgaa gcgcgtaaca tcggactttg cagcacaaag ctgagtgaag
      721 gtaggacagg aaaattgtcg ataatgagga agaaggagtt gaagcccggg tcgcgggttt
      781 atttctccgt aggatcgaca ctttatccag aacacagagc cagcttgcag agctggcatc
      841 ttccatcggt gttccacttg aatggaaagc agtcgtacac ttgccgctgt gatacagtgg
      901 tgagttgcga aggctacgta gtgaagaaaa tcaccatcag tcccgggatc acgggagaaa
      961 ccgtgggata cgcggttaca cacaatagcg agggcttctt gctatgcaaa gttactgaca
     1021 cagtaaaagg agaacgggta tcgttccctg tgtgcacgta catcccggcc accatatgcg
     1081 atcagatgac tggtataatg gccacggata tatcacctga cgatgcacaa aaacttctgg
     1141 ttgggctcaa ccagcgaatt gtcattaacg gtaggactaa caggaacacc aacaccatgc
     1201 aaaattacct tctgccgatc atagcacaag ggttcagcaa atgggctaag gagcgcaagg
     1261 atgatcttga taacgagaaa atgctgggta ctagagaacg caagcttacg tatggctgct
     1321 tgtgggcgtt tcgcactaag aaagtacatt cgttttatcg cccacctgga acgcagacct
     1381 gcgtaaaagt cccagcctct tttagcgctt ttcccatgtc gtccgtatgg acgacctctt
     1441 tgcccatgtc gctgaggcag aaattgaaac tggcattgca accaaagaag gaggaaaaac
     1501 tgctgcaggt ctcggaggaa ttagtcatgg aggccaaggc tgcttttgag gatgctcagg
     1561 aggaagccag agcggagaag ctccgagaag cacttccacc attagtggca gacaaaggca
     1621 tcgaggcagc cgcagaagtt gtctgcgaag tggaggggct ccaggcggac atcggagcag
     1681 cattagttga aaccccgcgc ggtcacgtaa ggataatacc tcaagcaaat gaccgtatga
     1741 tcggacagta tatcgttgtc tcgccaaact ctgtgctgaa gaatgccaaa ctcgcaccag
     1801 cgcacccgct agcagatcag gttaagatca taacacactc cggaagatca ggaaggtacg
     1861 cggtcgaacc atacgacgct aaagtactga tgccagcagg aggtgccgta ccatggccag
     1921 aattcctagc actgagtgag agcgccacgt tagtgtacaa cgaaagagag tttgtgaacc
     1981 gcaaactata ccacattgcc atgcatggcc ccgccaagaa tacagaagag gagcagtaca
     2041 aggttacaaa ggcagagctt gcagaaacag agtacgtgtt tgacgtggac aagaagcgtt
     2101 gcgttaagaa ggaagaagcc tcaggtctgg tcctctcggg agaactgacc aaccctccct
     2161 atcatgagct agctctggag ggactgaaga cccgacctgc ggtcccgtac aaggtcgaaa
     2221 caataggagt gataggcaca ccggggtcgg gcaagtcagc tattatcaag tcaactgtca
     2281 cggcacgaga tcttgttacc agcggaaaga aagaaaattg tcgcgaaatt gaggccgacg
     2341 tgctaagact gaggggtatg cagattacgt cgaagacagt agattcggtt atgctcaacg
     2401 gatgccacaa agccgtagaa gtgctgtacg ttgacgaagc gttcgcgtgc cacgcaggag
     2461 cactacttgc cttgattgct atcgtcaggc cccgcaagaa ggtagtacta tgcggagacc
     2521 ccatgcaatg cggattcttc aacatgatgc aactaaaggt acatttcaat caccctgaaa
     2581 aagacatatg caccaagaca ttctacaagt atatctcccg gcgttgcaca cagccagtta
     2641 cagctattgt atcgacactg cattacgatg gaaagatgaa aaccacgaac ccgtgcaaga
     2701 agaacattga aatcgatatt acaggggcca caaagccgaa gccaggggat atcatcctga
     2761 catgtttccg cgggtgggtt aagcaattgc aaatcgacta tcccggacat gaagtaatga
     2821 cagccgcggc ctcacaaggg ctaaccagaa aaggagtgta tgccgtccgg caaaaagtca
     2881 atgaaaaccc actgtacgcg atcacatcag agcatgtgaa cgtgttgctc acccgcactg
     2941 aggacaggct agtgtggaaa accttgcagg gcgacccatg gattaagcag ctcactaaca
     3001 tacctaaagg aaactttcag gctactatag aggactggga agctgaacac aagggaataa
     3061 ttgctgcaat aaacagcccc actccccgtg ccaatccgtt cagctgcaag accaacgttt
     3121 gctgggcgaa agcattggaa ccgatactag ccacggccgg tatcgtactt accggttgcc
     3181 agtggagcga actgttccca cagtttgcgg atgacaaacc acattcggcc atttacgcct
     3241 tagacgtaat ttgcattaag tttttcggca tggacttgac aagcggactg ttttctaaac
     3301 agagcatccc actaacgtac catcccgccg attcagcgag gccggtagct cattgggaca
     3361 acagcccagg aacccgcaag tatgggtacg atcacgccat tgccgccgaa ctctcccgta
     3421 gatttccggt gttccagcta gctgggaagg gcacacaact tgatttgcag acggggagaa
     3481 ccagagttat ctctgcacag cataacctgg tcccggtgaa ccgcaatctt cctcacgcct
     3541 tagtccccga gtacaaggag aagcaacccg gcccggtcga aaaattcttg aaccagttca
     3601 aacaccactc agtacttgtg gtatcagagg aaaaaattga agctccccgt aagagaatcg
     3661 aatggatcgc cccgattggc atagccggtg cagataagaa ctacaacctg gctttcgggt
     3721 ttccgccgca ggcacggtac gacctggtgt tcatcaacat tggaactaaa tacagaaacc
     3781 accactttca gcagtgcgaa gaccatgcgg cgaccttaaa aaccctttcg cgttcggccc
     3841 tgaattgcct taactcagga ggcaccctcg tggtgaagtc ctatggctac gccgaccgca
     3901 acagtgagga cgtagtcacc gctcttgcca gaaagtttgt cagggtgtct gcagcgagac
     3961 cagattgtgt ctcaagcaat acagaaatgt acctgatttt ccgacaacta gacaacagcc
     4021 gtacacggca attcaccccg caccatctga attgcgtgat ttcgtccgtg tatgagggta
     4081 caagagatgg agttggagcc gcgccgtcat accgcaccaa aagggagaat attgctgact
     4141 gtcaagagga agcagttgtc aacgcagcca atccgctggg tagaccaggc gaaggagtct
     4201 gccgtgccat ctataaacgt tggccgacca gttttaccga ttcagccacg gagacaggca
     4261 ccgcaagaat gactgtgtgc ctaggaaaga aagtgatcca cgcggtcggc cctgatttcc
     4321 ggaagcaccc agaagcagaa gccttgaaat tgctacaaaa cgcctaccat gcagtggcag
     4381 acttagtaaa tgaacataac atcaagtctg tcgccattcc actgctatct acaggcattt
     4441 acgcagccgg aaaagaccgc cttgaagtat cacttaactg cttgacaacc gcgctagaca
     4501 gaactgacgc ggacgtaacc atctattgcc tggataagaa gtggaaggaa agaatcgacg
     4561 cggcactcca acttaaggag tctgtaacag agctgaagga tgaagatatg gagatcgacg
     4621 atgagttagt atggatccat ccagacagtt gcttgaaggg aagaaaggga ttcagtacta
     4681 caaaaggaaa attgtattcg tacttcgaag gcaccaaatt ccatcaagca gcaaaagaca
     4741 tggcggagat aaaggtcctg ttccctaatg accaggaaag taatgaacaa ctgtgtgcct
     4801 acatattggg tgagaccatg gaagcaatcc gcgaaaagtg cccggtcgac cataacccgt
     4861 cgtctagccc gcccaaaacg ttgccgtgcc tttgcatgta tgccatgacg ccagaaaggg
     4921 tccacagact tagaagcaat aacgtcaaag aagttacagt atgctcctcc accccccttc
     4981 ctaagcacaa aattaagaat gttcagaagg ttcagtgcac gaaagtagtc ctgtttaatc
     5041 cgcacactcc cgcattcgtt cccgcccgta agtacataga agtgccagaa cagcctaccg
     5101 ctcctcctgc acaggccgag gaggcccccg aagttgtagc gacaccgtca ccatctacag
     5161 ctgataacac ctcgcttgat gtcacagaca tctcactgga tatggatgac agtagcgaag
     5221 gctcactttt ttcgagcttt agcggatcgg acaactctat tactagtatg gacagttggt
     5281 cgtcaggacc tagttcacta gagatagtag accgaaggca ggtggtggtg gctgacgttc
     5341 atgccgtcca agagcctgcc cctattccac cgccaaggct aaagaagatg gcccgcctgg
     5401 cagcggcaag aaaagagccc actccaccgg caagcaatag ctctgagtcc ctccacctct
     5461 cttttggtgg ggtatccatg tccctcggat caattttcga cggagagacg gcccgccagg
     5521 cagcggtaca acccctggca acaggcccca cggatgtgcc tatgtctttc ggatcgtttt
     5581 ccgacggaga gattgatgag ctgagccgca gagtaactga gtccgaaccc gtcctgtttg
     5641 gatcatttga accgggcgaa gtgaactcaa ttatatcgtc ccgatcagcc gtatcttttc
     5701 cactacgcaa gcagagacgt agacgcagga gcaggaggac tgaatactga ctaaccgggg
     5761 taggtgggta catattttcg acggacacag gccctgggca cttgcaaaag aagtccgttc
     5821 tgcagaacca gcttacagaa ccgaccttgg agcgcaatgt cctggaaaga attcatgccc
     5881 cggtgctcga cacgtcgaaa gaggaacaac tcaaactcag gtaccagatg atgcccaccg
     5941 aagccaacaa aagtaggtac cagtctcgta aagtagaaaa tcagaaagcc ataaccactg
     6001 agcgactact gtcaggacta cgactgtata actctgccac agatcagcca gaatgctata
     6061 agatcaccta tccgaaacca ttgtactcca gtagcgtacc ggcgaactac tccgatccac
     6121 agttcgctgt agctgtctgt aacaactatc tgcatgagaa ctatccgaca gtagcatctt
     6181 atcagattac tgacgagtac gatgcttact tggatatggt agacgggaca gtcgcctgcc
     6241 tggatactgc aaccttctgc cccgctaagc ttagaagtta cccgaaaaaa catgagtata
     6301 gagccccgaa tatccgcagt gcggttccat cagcgatgca gaacacgcta caaaatgtgc
     6361 tcattgccgc aactaaaaga aattgcaacg tcacgcagat gcgtgaactg ccaacactgg
     6421 actcagcgac attcaatgtc gaatgctttc gaaaatatgc atgtaatgac gagtattggg
     6481 aggagttcgc tcggaagcca attaggatta ccactgagtt tgtcaccgca tatgtagcta
     6541 gactgaaagg ccctaaggcc gccgcactat ttgcaaagac gtataatttg gtcccattgc
     6601 aagaagtgcc tatggataga ttcgtcatgg acatgaaaag agacgtgaaa gttacaccag
     6661 gcacgaaaca cacagaagaa agaccgaaag tacaagtgat acaagccgca gaacccctgg
     6721 cgactgctta cttatgcggg attcaccggg aattagtgcg taggcttacg gccgtcttgc
     6781 ttccaaacat tcacacgctt tttgacatgt cggcggagga ttttgatgca atcatagcag
     6841 aacacttcaa gcaaggcgac ccggtactgg agacggatat cgcatcattc gacaaaagcc
     6901 aagacgacgc tatggcgtta accggtctga tgatcttgga ggacctgggt gtggatcaac
     6961 cactactcga cttgatcgag tgcgcctttg gagaaatatc atccacccat ctacctacgg
     7021 gtactcgttt taaattcggg gcgatgatga aatccggaat gttcctcaca ctttttgtca
     7081 acacagtttt gaatgtcgtt atcgccagca gagtactaga agagcggctt aaaacgtcca
     7141 gatgtgcagc gttcattggc gacgacaaca tcatacatgg agtagtatct gacaaagaaa
     7201 tggctgagag gtgcgccacc tggctcaaca tggaggttaa gatcatcgac gcagtcatcg
     7261 gtgagagacc accttacttc tgcggcggat ttatcttgca agattcggtt acttccacag
     7321 cgtgccgcgt ggcggatccc ctgaaaaggc tgtttaagtt gggtaaaccg ctcccagccg
     7381 acgacgagca agacgaagac agaagacgcg ctctgctaga tgaaacaaag gcgtggttta
     7441 gagtaggtat aacaggcact ttagcagtgg ccgtgacgac ccggtatgag gtagacaata
     7501 ttacacctgt cctactggca ttgagaactt ttgcccagag caaaagagca ttccaagcca
     7561 tcagagggga aataaagcat ctctacggtg gtcctaaata gtcagcatag tatggtgtct
     7621 aagggcgaag agctgattaa ggagaacatg cacatgaagc tgtacatgga gggcaccgtg
     7681 aacaaccacc acttcaagtg cacatccgag ggcgaaggca agccctacga gggcacccag
     7741 accatgagaa tcaaggtggt cgagggcggc cctctcccct tcgccttcga catcctggct
     7801 accagcttca tgtacggcag caaaaccttc atcaaccaca cccagggcat ccccgacttc
     7861 tttaagcagt ccttccctga gggcttcaca tgggagagag tcaccacata cgaagacggg
     7921 ggcgtgctga ccgctaccca ggacaccagc ctccaggacg gctgcctcat ctacaacgtc
     7981 aagatcagag gggtgaactt cccatccaac ggccctgtga tgcagaagaa aacactcggc
     8041 tgggaggcct ccaccgagat gctgtacccc gctgacggcg gcctggaagg cagaagcgac
     8101 atggccctga agctcgtggg cgggggccac ctgatctgca acttgaagac cacatacaga
     8161 tccaagaaac ccgctaagaa cctcaagatg cccggcgtct actatgtgga cagaagactg
     8221 gaaagaatca aggaggccga caaagagacc tacgtcgagc agcacgaggt ggctgtggcc
     8281 agatactgcg acctccctag caaactgggg cacaaactta atggaggcgg aggcggaggc
     8341 ggaggcatgt acgtgagatt tgaggttcct gaggacatgc agaacgaagc tctgagtctg
     8401 ctggagaagg ttagggagag cggtaaggta aagaaaggta ccaacgagac gacaaaggct
     8461 gtggagaggg gactggcaaa gctcgtttac atcgcagagg atgttgaccc gcctgagatc
     8521 gttgctcatc tgcccctcct ctgcgaggag aagaatgtgc cgtacattta cgttaaaagc
     8581 aagaacgacc ttggaagggc tgtgggcatt gaggtgccat gcgcttcggc agcgataatc
     8641 aacgagggag agctgagaaa ggagcttgga agccttgtgg agaagattaa aggccttcag
     8701 aagaagctta gccatggctt cccgccggag gtggaggagc aggatgatgg cacgctgccc
     8761 atgtcttgtg cccaggagag cgggatggac cgtcaccctg cagcctgtgc ttctgctagg
     8821 atcaatgtgt aactcgacgc gccccgcttg aagtctttaa ttaaaccgct tgaagtcttt
     8881 aattaaaccg cttgaagtct ttaattaaac cgcttgaagt ctttaattaa agctagttac
     8941 cctcgaggaa gcgcagtaca taatgctgcg cagtgttgcc acataaccac tatattaacc
     9001 atttatctag cggacgccaa aaactcaatg tatttctgag gaagcgtggt gcataatgcc
     9061 acgcagcgtc tgcataactt ttattatttc ttttattaat caacaaaatt ttgtttttaa
     9121 catttcaaaa aaaaaaaaaa aaaaaaaaaa aaaaaaaaaa aaggggaatt cgagctcggg
     9181 aattaattct tgaagacgaa agggcctcgt gatacgccta tttttatagg ttaatgtcat
     9241 gataataatg gtttcttaga cgtcaggtgg cacttttcgg ggaaatgtgc gcggaacccc
     9301 tatttgttta tttttctaaa tacattcaaa tatgtatccg ctcatgagac aataaccctg
     9361 ataaatgctt caataatatt gaaaaaggaa gagtatgagt attcaacatt tccgtgtcgc
     9421 ccttattccc ttttttgcgg cattttgcct tcctgttttt gctcacccag aaacgctggt
     9481 gaaagtaaaa gatgctgaag atcagttggg tgcacgagtg ggttacatcg aactggatct
     9541 caacagcggt aagatccttg agagttttcg ccccgaagaa cgttttccaa tgatgagcac
     9601 ttttaaagtt ctgctatgtg gcgcggtatt atcccgtgtt gacgccgggc aagagcaact
     9661 cggtcgccgc atacactatt ctcagaatga cttggttgag tactcaccag tcacagaaaa
     9721 gcatcttacg gatggcatga cagtaagaga attatgcagt gctgccataa ccatgagtga
     9781 taacactgcg gccaacttac ttctgacaac gatcggagga ccgaaggagc taaccgcttt
     9841 tttgcacaac atgggggatc atgtaactcg ccttgatcgt tgggaaccgg agctgaatga
     9901 agccatacca aacgacgagc gtgacaccac gatgcctgta gcaatggcaa caacgttgcg
     9961 caaactatta actggcgaac tacttactct agcttcccgg caacaattaa tagactggat
    10021 ggaggcggat aaagttgcag gaccacttct gcgctcggcc cttccggctg gctggtttat
    10081 tgctgataaa tctggagccg gtgagcgtgg gtctcgcggt atcattgcag cactggggcc
    10141 agatggtaag ccctcccgta tcgtagttat ctacacgacg gggagtcagg caactatgga
    10201 tgaacgaaat agacagatcg ctgagatagg tgcctcactg attaagcatt ggtaactgtc
    10261 agaccaagtt tactcatata tactttagat tgatttaaaa cttcattttt aatttaaaag
    10321 gatctaggtg aagatccttt ttgataatct catgaccaaa atcccttaac gtgagttttc
    10381 gttccactga gcgtcagacc ccgtagaaaa gatcaaagga tcttcttgag atcctttttt
    10441 tctgcgcgta atctgctgct tgcaaacaaa aaaaccaccg ctaccagcgg tggtttgttt
    10501 gccggatcaa gagctaccaa ctctttttcc gaaggtaact ggcttcagca gagcgcagat
    10561 accaaatact gtccttctag tgtagccgta gttaggccac cacttcaaga actctgtagc
    10621 accgcctaca tacctcgctc tgctaatcct gttaccagtg gctgctgcca gtggcgataa
    10681 gtcgtgtctt accgggttgg actcaagacg atagttaccg gataaggcgc agcggtcggg
    10741 ctgaacgggg ggttcgtgca cacagcccag cttggagcga acgacctaca ccgaactgag
    10801 atacctacag cgtgagcatt gagaaagcgc cacgcttccc gaagggagaa aggcggacag
    10861 gtatccggta agcggcaggg tcggaacagg agagcgcacg agggagcttc cagggggaaa
    10921 cgcctggtat ctttatagtc ctgtcgggtt tcgccacctc tgacttgagc gtcgattttt
    10981 gtgatgctcg tcaggggggc ggagcctatg gaaaaacgcc agcaacgcga gctcgtatgg
    11041 acatattgtc gttagaacgc ggctacaatt aatacataac cttatgtatc atacacatac
    11101 gatttaggtg acactatag
//
