Features (pLannotate 1.2.2; 8 found; start..end, strand, type, name):
     60..7598    +  CDS            POLN_SINDV: Experimental evidence at protein level: Swiss-Prot protein existence level 1. [RNA-directed RNA polymerase nsP4]: RNA dependent RNA polymerase (PubMed:8107248, PubMed:7517863, PubMed:19036396). Replicates genomic and antigenomic RNA by recognizing replications specific signals. The early replication complex formed by the polyprotein P123 and nsP4 synthesizes minus-strand RNAs (PubMed:8107248, PubMed:7517863, PubMed:2529379). The late replication complex composed of fully processed nsP1-nsP4 is responsible for the production of genomic and subgenomic plus-strand RNAs (PubMed:8107248, PubMed:751
   7612..8322    +  CDS            TagRFP: monomeric derivative of red fluorescent protein from Entacmaea quadricolor (Merzlyak et al., 2007) mammalian codon-optimized
   8347..8703    +  CDS            rpl7ae: RL7A_ARCFU - Experimental evidence at protein level: Swiss-Prot protein existence level 1. Multifunctional RNA-binding protein that recognizes the K- turn motif in ribosomal RNA, the RNA component of RNase P, box H/ACA, box C/D and box C'/D' sRNAs. From Archaeoglobus fulgidus (strain ATCC 49558 / VC-16 / DSM 4304 / JCM 9628 / NBRC 100126).
   8701..8831    +  CDS            d2EYFP (fragment): EYFP destabilized by residues 422-461 of mouse ornithine decarboxylase, giving an in vivo half-life of ~2 hours mammalian codon-optimized
   9290..9394    +  promoter       AmpR promoter: bla
   9395..10255   +  CDS            AmpR: β-lactamase; bla; confers resistance to ampicillin, carbenicillin, and related antibiotics
  10426..11014   +  rep_origin     ori: high-copy-number ColE1/pMB1/pBR322/pUC origin of replication
  11102..1       +  promoter       SP6 promoter (across the origin): promoter for bacteriophage SP6 RNA polymerase
>Addgene plasmid #59561 | pTK101 | depositor full sequence | sequence record 92966 | pTK101 sequence 11119 bps
ATTGACGGCGTAGTACACACTATTGAATCAAACAGCCGACCAATTGCACTACCATCACAATGGAGAAGCC
AGTAGTAAACGTAGACGTAGACCCCCAGAGTCCGTTTGTCGTGCAACTGCAAAAAAGCTTCCCGCAATTT
GAGGTAGTAGCACAGCAGGTCACTCCAAATGACCATGCTAATGCCAGAGCATTTTCGCATCTGGCCAGTA
AACTAATCGAGCTGGAGGTTCCTACCACAGCGACGATCTTGGACATAGGCAGCGCACCGGCTCGTAGAAT
GTTTTCCGAGCACCAGTATCATTGTGTCTGCCCCATGCGTAGTCCAGAAGACCCGGACCGCATGATGAAA
TATGCCAGTAAACTGGCGGAAAAAGCGTGCAAGATTACAAACAAGAACTTGCATGAGAAGATTAAGGATC
TCCGGACCGTACTTGATACGCCGGATGCTGAAACACCATCGCTCTGCTTTCACAACGATGTTACCTGCAA
CATGCGTGCCGAATATTCCGTCATGCAGGACGTGTATATCAACGCTCCCGGAACTATCTATCATCAGGCT
ATGAAAGGCGTGCGGACCCTGTACTGGATTGGCTTCGACACCACCCAGTTCATGTTCTCGGCTATGGCAG
GTTCGTACCCTGCGTACAACACCAACTGGGCCGACGAGAAAGTCCTTGAAGCGCGTAACATCGGACTTTG
CAGCACAAAGCTGAGTGAAGGTAGGACAGGAAAATTGTCGATAATGAGGAAGAAGGAGTTGAAGCCCGGG
TCGCGGGTTTATTTCTCCGTAGGATCGACACTTTATCCAGAACACAGAGCCAGCTTGCAGAGCTGGCATC
TTCCATCGGTGTTCCACTTGAATGGAAAGCAGTCGTACACTTGCCGCTGTGATACAGTGGTGAGTTGCGA
AGGCTACGTAGTGAAGAAAATCACCATCAGTCCCGGGATCACGGGAGAAACCGTGGGATACGCGGTTACA
CACAATAGCGAGGGCTTCTTGCTATGCAAAGTTACTGACACAGTAAAAGGAGAACGGGTATCGTTCCCTG
TGTGCACGTACATCCCGGCCACCATATGCGATCAGATGACTGGTATAATGGCCACGGATATATCACCTGA
CGATGCACAAAAACTTCTGGTTGGGCTCAACCAGCGAATTGTCATTAACGGTAGGACTAACAGGAACACC
AACACCATGCAAAATTACCTTCTGCCGATCATAGCACAAGGGTTCAGCAAATGGGCTAAGGAGCGCAAGG
ATGATCTTGATAACGAGAAAATGCTGGGTACTAGAGAACGCAAGCTTACGTATGGCTGCTTGTGGGCGTT
TCGCACTAAGAAAGTACATTCGTTTTATCGCCCACCTGGAACGCAGACCTGCGTAAAAGTCCCAGCCTCT
TTTAGCGCTTTTCCCATGTCGTCCGTATGGACGACCTCTTTGCCCATGTCGCTGAGGCAGAAATTGAAAC
TGGCATTGCAACCAAAGAAGGAGGAAAAACTGCTGCAGGTCTCGGAGGAATTAGTCATGGAGGCCAAGGC
TGCTTTTGAGGATGCTCAGGAGGAAGCCAGAGCGGAGAAGCTCCGAGAAGCACTTCCACCATTAGTGGCA
GACAAAGGCATCGAGGCAGCCGCAGAAGTTGTCTGCGAAGTGGAGGGGCTCCAGGCGGACATCGGAGCAG
CATTAGTTGAAACCCCGCGCGGTCACGTAAGGATAATACCTCAAGCAAATGACCGTATGATCGGACAGTA
TATCGTTGTCTCGCCAAACTCTGTGCTGAAGAATGCCAAACTCGCACCAGCGCACCCGCTAGCAGATCAG
GTTAAGATCATAACACACTCCGGAAGATCAGGAAGGTACGCGGTCGAACCATACGACGCTAAAGTACTGA
TGCCAGCAGGAGGTGCCGTACCATGGCCAGAATTCCTAGCACTGAGTGAGAGCGCCACGTTAGTGTACAA
CGAAAGAGAGTTTGTGAACCGCAAACTATACCACATTGCCATGCATGGCCCCGCCAAGAATACAGAAGAG
GAGCAGTACAAGGTTACAAAGGCAGAGCTTGCAGAAACAGAGTACGTGTTTGACGTGGACAAGAAGCGTT
GCGTTAAGAAGGAAGAAGCCTCAGGTCTGGTCCTCTCGGGAGAACTGACCAACCCTCCCTATCATGAGCT
AGCTCTGGAGGGACTGAAGACCCGACCTGCGGTCCCGTACAAGGTCGAAACAATAGGAGTGATAGGCACA
CCGGGGTCGGGCAAGTCAGCTATTATCAAGTCAACTGTCACGGCACGAGATCTTGTTACCAGCGGAAAGA
AAGAAAATTGTCGCGAAATTGAGGCCGACGTGCTAAGACTGAGGGGTATGCAGATTACGTCGAAGACAGT
AGATTCGGTTATGCTCAACGGATGCCACAAAGCCGTAGAAGTGCTGTACGTTGACGAAGCGTTCGCGTGC
CACGCAGGAGCACTACTTGCCTTGATTGCTATCGTCAGGCCCCGCAAGAAGGTAGTACTATGCGGAGACC
CCATGCAATGCGGATTCTTCAACATGATGCAACTAAAGGTACATTTCAATCACCCTGAAAAAGACATATG
CACCAAGACATTCTACAAGTATATCTCCCGGCGTTGCACACAGCCAGTTACAGCTATTGTATCGACACTG
CATTACGATGGAAAGATGAAAACCACGAACCCGTGCAAGAAGAACATTGAAATCGATATTACAGGGGCCA
CAAAGCCGAAGCCAGGGGATATCATCCTGACATGTTTCCGCGGGTGGGTTAAGCAATTGCAAATCGACTA
TCCCGGACATGAAGTAATGACAGCCGCGGCCTCACAAGGGCTAACCAGAAAAGGAGTGTATGCCGTCCGG
CAAAAAGTCAATGAAAACCCACTGTACGCGATCACATCAGAGCATGTGAACGTGTTGCTCACCCGCACTG
AGGACAGGCTAGTGTGGAAAACCTTGCAGGGCGACCCATGGATTAAGCAGCTCACTAACATACCTAAAGG
AAACTTTCAGGCTACTATAGAGGACTGGGAAGCTGAACACAAGGGAATAATTGCTGCAATAAACAGCCCC
ACTCCCCGTGCCAATCCGTTCAGCTGCAAGACCAACGTTTGCTGGGCGAAAGCATTGGAACCGATACTAG
CCACGGCCGGTATCGTACTTACCGGTTGCCAGTGGAGCGAACTGTTCCCACAGTTTGCGGATGACAAACC
ACATTCGGCCATTTACGCCTTAGACGTAATTTGCATTAAGTTTTTCGGCATGGACTTGACAAGCGGACTG
TTTTCTAAACAGAGCATCCCACTAACGTACCATCCCGCCGATTCAGCGAGGCCGGTAGCTCATTGGGACA
ACAGCCCAGGAACCCGCAAGTATGGGTACGATCACGCCATTGCCGCCGAACTCTCCCGTAGATTTCCGGT
GTTCCAGCTAGCTGGGAAGGGCACACAACTTGATTTGCAGACGGGGAGAACCAGAGTTATCTCTGCACAG
CATAACCTGGTCCCGGTGAACCGCAATCTTCCTCACGCCTTAGTCCCCGAGTACAAGGAGAAGCAACCCG
GCCCGGTCGAAAAATTCTTGAACCAGTTCAAACACCACTCAGTACTTGTGGTATCAGAGGAAAAAATTGA
AGCTCCCCGTAAGAGAATCGAATGGATCGCCCCGATTGGCATAGCCGGTGCAGATAAGAACTACAACCTG
GCTTTCGGGTTTCCGCCGCAGGCACGGTACGACCTGGTGTTCATCAACATTGGAACTAAATACAGAAACC
ACCACTTTCAGCAGTGCGAAGACCATGCGGCGACCTTAAAAACCCTTTCGCGTTCGGCCCTGAATTGCCT
TAACTCAGGAGGCACCCTCGTGGTGAAGTCCTATGGCTACGCCGACCGCAACAGTGAGGACGTAGTCACC
GCTCTTGCCAGAAAGTTTGTCAGGGTGTCTGCAGCGAGACCAGATTGTGTCTCAAGCAATACAGAAATGT
ACCTGATTTTCCGACAACTAGACAACAGCCGTACACGGCAATTCACCCCGCACCATCTGAATTGCGTGAT
TTCGTCCGTGTATGAGGGTACAAGAGATGGAGTTGGAGCCGCGCCGTCATACCGCACCAAAAGGGAGAAT
ATTGCTGACTGTCAAGAGGAAGCAGTTGTCAACGCAGCCAATCCGCTGGGTAGACCAGGCGAAGGAGTCT
GCCGTGCCATCTATAAACGTTGGCCGACCAGTTTTACCGATTCAGCCACGGAGACAGGCACCGCAAGAAT
GACTGTGTGCCTAGGAAAGAAAGTGATCCACGCGGTCGGCCCTGATTTCCGGAAGCACCCAGAAGCAGAA
GCCTTGAAATTGCTACAAAACGCCTACCATGCAGTGGCAGACTTAGTAAATGAACATAACATCAAGTCTG
TCGCCATTCCACTGCTATCTACAGGCATTTACGCAGCCGGAAAAGACCGCCTTGAAGTATCACTTAACTG
CTTGACAACCGCGCTAGACAGAACTGACGCGGACGTAACCATCTATTGCCTGGATAAGAAGTGGAAGGAA
AGAATCGACGCGGCACTCCAACTTAAGGAGTCTGTAACAGAGCTGAAGGATGAAGATATGGAGATCGACG
ATGAGTTAGTATGGATCCATCCAGACAGTTGCTTGAAGGGAAGAAAGGGATTCAGTACTACAAAAGGAAA
ATTGTATTCGTACTTCGAAGGCACCAAATTCCATCAAGCAGCAAAAGACATGGCGGAGATAAAGGTCCTG
TTCCCTAATGACCAGGAAAGTAATGAACAACTGTGTGCCTACATATTGGGTGAGACCATGGAAGCAATCC
GCGAAAAGTGCCCGGTCGACCATAACCCGTCGTCTAGCCCGCCCAAAACGTTGCCGTGCCTTTGCATGTA
TGCCATGACGCCAGAAAGGGTCCACAGACTTAGAAGCAATAACGTCAAAGAAGTTACAGTATGCTCCTCC
ACCCCCCTTCCTAAGCACAAAATTAAGAATGTTCAGAAGGTTCAGTGCACGAAAGTAGTCCTGTTTAATC
CGCACACTCCCGCATTCGTTCCCGCCCGTAAGTACATAGAAGTGCCAGAACAGCCTACCGCTCCTCCTGC
ACAGGCCGAGGAGGCCCCCGAAGTTGTAGCGACACCGTCACCATCTACAGCTGATAACACCTCGCTTGAT
GTCACAGACATCTCACTGGATATGGATGACAGTAGCGAAGGCTCACTTTTTTCGAGCTTTAGCGGATCGG
ACAACTCTATTACTAGTATGGACAGTTGGTCGTCAGGACCTAGTTCACTAGAGATAGTAGACCGAAGGCA
GGTGGTGGTGGCTGACGTTCATGCCGTCCAAGAGCCTGCCCCTATTCCACCGCCAAGGCTAAAGAAGATG
GCCCGCCTGGCAGCGGCAAGAAAAGAGCCCACTCCACCGGCAAGCAATAGCTCTGAGTCCCTCCACCTCT
CTTTTGGTGGGGTATCCATGTCCCTCGGATCAATTTTCGACGGAGAGACGGCCCGCCAGGCAGCGGTACA
ACCCCTGGCAACAGGCCCCACGGATGTGCCTATGTCTTTCGGATCGTTTTCCGACGGAGAGATTGATGAG
CTGAGCCGCAGAGTAACTGAGTCCGAACCCGTCCTGTTTGGATCATTTGAACCGGGCGAAGTGAACTCAA
TTATATCGTCCCGATCAGCCGTATCTTTTCCACTACGCAAGCAGAGACGTAGACGCAGGAGCAGGAGGAC
TGAATACTGACTAACCGGGGTAGGTGGGTACATATTTTCGACGGACACAGGCCCTGGGCACTTGCAAAAG
AAGTCCGTTCTGCAGAACCAGCTTACAGAACCGACCTTGGAGCGCAATGTCCTGGAAAGAATTCATGCCC
CGGTGCTCGACACGTCGAAAGAGGAACAACTCAAACTCAGGTACCAGATGATGCCCACCGAAGCCAACAA
AAGTAGGTACCAGTCTCGTAAAGTAGAAAATCAGAAAGCCATAACCACTGAGCGACTACTGTCAGGACTA
CGACTGTATAACTCTGCCACAGATCAGCCAGAATGCTATAAGATCACCTATCCGAAACCATTGTACTCCA
GTAGCGTACCGGCGAACTACTCCGATCCACAGTTCGCTGTAGCTGTCTGTAACAACTATCTGCATGAGAA
CTATCCGACAGTAGCATCTTATCAGATTACTGACGAGTACGATGCTTACTTGGATATGGTAGACGGGACA
GTCGCCTGCCTGGATACTGCAACCTTCTGCCCCGCTAAGCTTAGAAGTTACCCGAAAAAACATGAGTATA
GAGCCCCGAATATCCGCAGTGCGGTTCCATCAGCGATGCAGAACACGCTACAAAATGTGCTCATTGCCGC
AACTAAAAGAAATTGCAACGTCACGCAGATGCGTGAACTGCCAACACTGGACTCAGCGACATTCAATGTC
GAATGCTTTCGAAAATATGCATGTAATGACGAGTATTGGGAGGAGTTCGCTCGGAAGCCAATTAGGATTA
CCACTGAGTTTGTCACCGCATATGTAGCTAGACTGAAAGGCCCTAAGGCCGCCGCACTATTTGCAAAGAC
GTATAATTTGGTCCCATTGCAAGAAGTGCCTATGGATAGATTCGTCATGGACATGAAAAGAGACGTGAAA
GTTACACCAGGCACGAAACACACAGAAGAAAGACCGAAAGTACAAGTGATACAAGCCGCAGAACCCCTGG
CGACTGCTTACTTATGCGGGATTCACCGGGAATTAGTGCGTAGGCTTACGGCCGTCTTGCTTCCAAACAT
TCACACGCTTTTTGACATGTCGGCGGAGGATTTTGATGCAATCATAGCAGAACACTTCAAGCAAGGCGAC
CCGGTACTGGAGACGGATATCGCATCATTCGACAAAAGCCAAGACGACGCTATGGCGTTAACCGGTCTGA
TGATCTTGGAGGACCTGGGTGTGGATCAACCACTACTCGACTTGATCGAGTGCGCCTTTGGAGAAATATC
ATCCACCCATCTACCTACGGGTACTCGTTTTAAATTCGGGGCGATGATGAAATCCGGAATGTTCCTCACA
CTTTTTGTCAACACAGTTTTGAATGTCGTTATCGCCAGCAGAGTACTAGAAGAGCGGCTTAAAACGTCCA
GATGTGCAGCGTTCATTGGCGACGACAACATCATACATGGAGTAGTATCTGACAAAGAAATGGCTGAGAG
GTGCGCCACCTGGCTCAACATGGAGGTTAAGATCATCGACGCAGTCATCGGTGAGAGACCACCTTACTTC
TGCGGCGGATTTATCTTGCAAGATTCGGTTACTTCCACAGCGTGCCGCGTGGCGGATCCCCTGAAAAGGC
TGTTTAAGTTGGGTAAACCGCTCCCAGCCGACGACGAGCAAGACGAAGACAGAAGACGCGCTCTGCTAGA
TGAAACAAAGGCGTGGTTTAGAGTAGGTATAACAGGCACTTTAGCAGTGGCCGTGACGACCCGGTATGAG
GTAGACAATATTACACCTGTCCTACTGGCATTGAGAACTTTTGCCCAGAGCAAAAGAGCATTCCAAGCCA
TCAGAGGGGAAATAAAGCATCTCTACGGTGGTCCTAAATAGTCAGCATAGTATGGTGTCTAAGGGCGAAG
AGCTGATTAAGGAGAACATGCACATGAAGCTGTACATGGAGGGCACCGTGAACAACCACCACTTCAAGTG
CACATCCGAGGGCGAAGGCAAGCCCTACGAGGGCACCCAGACCATGAGAATCAAGGTGGTCGAGGGCGGC
CCTCTCCCCTTCGCCTTCGACATCCTGGCTACCAGCTTCATGTACGGCAGCAAAACCTTCATCAACCACA
CCCAGGGCATCCCCGACTTCTTTAAGCAGTCCTTCCCTGAGGGCTTCACATGGGAGAGAGTCACCACATA
CGAAGACGGGGGCGTGCTGACCGCTACCCAGGACACCAGCCTCCAGGACGGCTGCCTCATCTACAACGTC
AAGATCAGAGGGGTGAACTTCCCATCCAACGGCCCTGTGATGCAGAAGAAAACACTCGGCTGGGAGGCCT
CCACCGAGATGCTGTACCCCGCTGACGGCGGCCTGGAAGGCAGAAGCGACATGGCCCTGAAGCTCGTGGG
CGGGGGCCACCTGATCTGCAACTTGAAGACCACATACAGATCCAAGAAACCCGCTAAGAACCTCAAGATG
CCCGGCGTCTACTATGTGGACAGAAGACTGGAAAGAATCAAGGAGGCCGACAAAGAGACCTACGTCGAGC
AGCACGAGGTGGCTGTGGCCAGATACTGCGACCTCCCTAGCAAACTGGGGCACAAACTTAATGGAGGCGG
AGGCGGAGGCGGAGGCATGTACGTGAGATTTGAGGTTCCTGAGGACATGCAGAACGAAGCTCTGAGTCTG
CTGGAGAAGGTTAGGGAGAGCGGTAAGGTAAAGAAAGGTACCAACGAGACGACAAAGGCTGTGGAGAGGG
GACTGGCAAAGCTCGTTTACATCGCAGAGGATGTTGACCCGCCTGAGATCGTTGCTCATCTGCCCCTCCT
CTGCGAGGAGAAGAATGTGCCGTACATTTACGTTAAAAGCAAGAACGACCTTGGAAGGGCTGTGGGCATT
GAGGTGCCATGCGCTTCGGCAGCGATAATCAACGAGGGAGAGCTGAGAAAGGAGCTTGGAAGCCTTGTGG
AGAAGATTAAAGGCCTTCAGAAGAAGCTTAGCCATGGCTTCCCGCCGGAGGTGGAGGAGCAGGATGATGG
CACGCTGCCCATGTCTTGTGCCCAGGAGAGCGGGATGGACCGTCACCCTGCAGCCTGTGCTTCTGCTAGG
ATCAATGTGTAACTCGACGCGCCCCGCTTGAAGTCTTTAATTAAACCGCTTGAAGTCTTTAATTAAACCG
CTTGAAGTCTTTAATTAAACCGCTTGAAGTCTTTAATTAAAGCTAGTTACCCTCGAGGAAGCGCAGTACA
TAATGCTGCGCAGTGTTGCCACATAACCACTATATTAACCATTTATCTAGCGGACGCCAAAAACTCAATG
TATTTCTGAGGAAGCGTGGTGCATAATGCCACGCAGCGTCTGCATAACTTTTATTATTTCTTTTATTAAT
CAACAAAATTTTGTTTTTAACATTTCAAAAAAAAAAAAAAAAAAAAAAAAAAAAAAAAAAAAGGGGAATT
CGAGCTCGGGAATTAATTCTTGAAGACGAAAGGGCCTCGTGATACGCCTATTTTTATAGGTTAATGTCAT
GATAATAATGGTTTCTTAGACGTCAGGTGGCACTTTTCGGGGAAATGTGCGCGGAACCCCTATTTGTTTA
TTTTTCTAAATACATTCAAATATGTATCCGCTCATGAGACAATAACCCTGATAAATGCTTCAATAATATT
GAAAAAGGAAGAGTATGAGTATTCAACATTTCCGTGTCGCCCTTATTCCCTTTTTTGCGGCATTTTGCCT
TCCTGTTTTTGCTCACCCAGAAACGCTGGTGAAAGTAAAAGATGCTGAAGATCAGTTGGGTGCACGAGTG
GGTTACATCGAACTGGATCTCAACAGCGGTAAGATCCTTGAGAGTTTTCGCCCCGAAGAACGTTTTCCAA
TGATGAGCACTTTTAAAGTTCTGCTATGTGGCGCGGTATTATCCCGTGTTGACGCCGGGCAAGAGCAACT
CGGTCGCCGCATACACTATTCTCAGAATGACTTGGTTGAGTACTCACCAGTCACAGAAAAGCATCTTACG
GATGGCATGACAGTAAGAGAATTATGCAGTGCTGCCATAACCATGAGTGATAACACTGCGGCCAACTTAC
TTCTGACAACGATCGGAGGACCGAAGGAGCTAACCGCTTTTTTGCACAACATGGGGGATCATGTAACTCG
CCTTGATCGTTGGGAACCGGAGCTGAATGAAGCCATACCAAACGACGAGCGTGACACCACGATGCCTGTA
GCAATGGCAACAACGTTGCGCAAACTATTAACTGGCGAACTACTTACTCTAGCTTCCCGGCAACAATTAA
TAGACTGGATGGAGGCGGATAAAGTTGCAGGACCACTTCTGCGCTCGGCCCTTCCGGCTGGCTGGTTTAT
TGCTGATAAATCTGGAGCCGGTGAGCGTGGGTCTCGCGGTATCATTGCAGCACTGGGGCCAGATGGTAAG
CCCTCCCGTATCGTAGTTATCTACACGACGGGGAGTCAGGCAACTATGGATGAACGAAATAGACAGATCG
CTGAGATAGGTGCCTCACTGATTAAGCATTGGTAACTGTCAGACCAAGTTTACTCATATATACTTTAGAT
TGATTTAAAACTTCATTTTTAATTTAAAAGGATCTAGGTGAAGATCCTTTTTGATAATCTCATGACCAAA
ATCCCTTAACGTGAGTTTTCGTTCCACTGAGCGTCAGACCCCGTAGAAAAGATCAAAGGATCTTCTTGAG
ATCCTTTTTTTCTGCGCGTAATCTGCTGCTTGCAAACAAAAAAACCACCGCTACCAGCGGTGGTTTGTTT
GCCGGATCAAGAGCTACCAACTCTTTTTCCGAAGGTAACTGGCTTCAGCAGAGCGCAGATACCAAATACT
GTCCTTCTAGTGTAGCCGTAGTTAGGCCACCACTTCAAGAACTCTGTAGCACCGCCTACATACCTCGCTC
TGCTAATCCTGTTACCAGTGGCTGCTGCCAGTGGCGATAAGTCGTGTCTTACCGGGTTGGACTCAAGACG
ATAGTTACCGGATAAGGCGCAGCGGTCGGGCTGAACGGGGGGTTCGTGCACACAGCCCAGCTTGGAGCGA
ACGACCTACACCGAACTGAGATACCTACAGCGTGAGCATTGAGAAAGCGCCACGCTTCCCGAAGGGAGAA
AGGCGGACAGGTATCCGGTAAGCGGCAGGGTCGGAACAGGAGAGCGCACGAGGGAGCTTCCAGGGGGAAA
CGCCTGGTATCTTTATAGTCCTGTCGGGTTTCGCCACCTCTGACTTGAGCGTCGATTTTTGTGATGCTCG
TCAGGGGGGCGGAGCCTATGGAAAAACGCCAGCAACGCGAGCTCGTATGGACATATTGTCGTTAGAACGC
GGCTACAATTAATACATAACCTTATGTATCATACACATACGATTTAGGTGACACTATAG
