>Addgene plasmid #59561 | pTK101 | addgene partial sequence | sequence record 95548 | SP6 5'-ATTTAGGTGACACTATAG-3'
AACAGCCGACCAATTGCACTACCATCACAATGGAGAAGCCAGTAGTAAACGTAGACGTAGACCCCCAGAG
TCCGTTTGTCGTGCAACTGCAAAAAAGCTTCCCGCAATTTGAGGTAGTAGCACAGCAGGTCACTCCAAAT
GACCATGCTAATGCCAGAGCATTTTCGCATCTGGCCAGTAAACTAATCGAGCTGGAGGTTCCTACCACAG
CGACGATCTTGGACATAGGCAGCGCACCGGCTCGTAGAATGTTTTCCGAGCACCAGTATCATTGTGTCTG
CCCCATGCGTAGTCCAGAAGACCCGGACCGCATGATGAAATATGCCAGTAAACTGGCGGAAAAAGCGTGC
AAGATTACAAACAAGAACTTGCATGAGAAGATTAAGGATCTCCGGACCGTACTTGATACGCCGGATGCTG
AAACACCATCGCTCTGCTTTCACAACGATGTTACCTGCAACATGCGTGCCGAATATTCCGTCATGCAGGA
CGTGTATATCAACGCTCCCGGAACTATCTATCATCAGGCTATGAAAGGCGTGCGGACCCTGTACTGGATT
GGCTTCGACACCACCCAGTTCATGTTCTCGGCTATGGCAGGTTCGTACCCTGCGTACAACACCAACTGGG
CCGACGAGAAAGTCCTTGAAGCGCGTAACATCGGACTTTGCAGCACAAAGCTGAGTGAAGGTAGGACAGG
AAAATTGTCGATAATGAGGAAGAAGGAGTTGAAGCCCGGGTCGCGGGTTTATTTCTCCGTAGGATCGACA
CTTTATCCAGAACACAGAGCCAGCTTGCAGAGCTGGCATCTTCCATCGGTGTTCCACTTGAATGGAAAGC
AGTCGTACACTTGCCGCTGTGATACAGTGGTGAGTTGCG
