>Addgene plasmid #59561 | pTK101 | addgene partial sequence | sequence record 95621 | mTagBFP-R 5'-gtgccctccatgtacagctt-3'
TTATTTCCCCTCTGATGGCTTGGAATGCTCTTTTGCTCTGGGCAAAAGTTCTCAATGCCAGTAGGACAGG
TGTAATATTGTCTACCTCATACCGGGTCGTCACGGCCACTGCTAAAGTGCCTGTTATACCTACTCTAAAC
CACGCCTTTGTTTCATCTAGCAGAGCGCGTCTTCTGTCTTCGTCTTGCTCGTCGTCGGCTGGGAGCGGTT
TACCCAACTTAAACAGCCTTTTCAGGGGATCCGCCACGCGGCACGCTGTGGAAGTAACCGAATCTTGCAA
GATAAATCCGCCGCAGAAGTAAGGTGGTCTCTCACCGATGACTGCGTCGATGATCTTAACCTCCATGTTG
AGCCAGGTGGCGCACCTCTCAGCCATTTCTTTGTCAGATACTACTCCATGTATGATGTTGTCGTCGCCAA
TGAACGCTGCACATCTGGACGTTTTAAGCCGCTCTTCTAGTACTCTGCTGGCGATAACGACATTCAAAAC
TGTGTTGACAAAAAGTGTGAGGAACATTCCGGATTTCATCATCGCCCCGAATTTAAAACGAGTACCCGTA
GGTAGATGGGTGGATGATATTT
