>Addgene plasmid #59561 | pTK101 | addgene partial sequence | sequence record 96312 | P1234-F 5'-AGACGTAGACGCAGGAGCAG-3'
CATATTTTCGACGGACACAGGCCCTGGGCACTTGCAAAAGAAGTCCGTTCTGCAGAACCAGCTTACAGAA
CCGACCTTGGAGCGCAATGTCCTGGAAAGAATTCATGCCCCGGTGCTCGACACGTCGAAAGAGGAACAAC
TCAAACTCAGGTACCAGATGATGCCCACCGAAGCCAACAAAAGTAGGTACCAGTCTCGTAAAGTAGAAAA
TCAGAAAGCCATAACCACTGAGCGACTACTGTCAGGACTACGACTGTATAACTCTGCCACAGATCAGCCA
GAATGCTATAAGATCACCTATCCGAAACCATTGTACTCCAGTAGCGTACCGGCGAACTACTCCGATCCAC
AGTTCGCTGTAGCTGTCTGTAACAACTATCTGCATGAGAACTATCCGACAGTAGCATCTTATCAGATTAC
TGACGAGTACGATGCTTACTTGGATATGGTAGACGGGACAGTCGCCTGCCTGGATACTGCAACCTTCTGC
CCCGCTAAGCTTAGAAGTTACCCGAAAAAACATGAGTATAGAGCCCCGAATATCCGCAGTGCGGTTCCAT
CAGCGATGCAGAACACGCTACAAAATGTGCTCATTGCCGCAACTAAAAGAAATTGCAACGTCACGCAGAT
GCGTGAACTGCCAACACTGGACTCAGCGACATTCAATGTCGAATGCTTTCGAAAATATGCATGTAATGAC
GAGTATTGGGAGGAGTTCGCTCGGAAGCCAATTAGGATTACCACTGAGTTTGTCACCGCATATGTAGCTA
GACTGAAAGGCCCTAAGGCCGCCGCACTATTTGCAAAGACGTATAATTTGGTCC
