>Addgene plasmid #59561 | pTK101 | addgene partial sequence | sequence record 96988 | TagRFPmKate-F1 5'-AGGCCGACAAAGAGACCTAC-3'
AACTGGGGCACAAACTTAATGGAGGCGGAGGCGGAGGCGGAGGCATGTACGTGAGATTTGAGGTTCCTGA
GGACATGCAGAACGAAGCTCTGAGTCTGCTGGAGAAGGTTAGGGAGAGCGGTAAGGTAAAGAAAGGTACC
AACGAGACGACAAAGGCTGTGGAGAGGGGACTGGCAAAGCTCGTTTACATCGCAGAGGATGTTGACCCGC
CTGAGATCGTTGCTCATCTGCCCCTCCTCTGCGAGGAGAAGAATGTGCCGTACATTTACGTTAAAAGCAA
GAACGACCTTGGAAGGGCTGTGGGCATTGAGGTGCCATGCGCTTCGGCAGCGATAATCAACGAGGGAGAG
CTGAGAAAGGAGCTTGGAAGCCTTGTGGAGAAGATTAAAGGCCTTCAGAAGAAGCTTAGCCATGGCTTCC
CGCCGGAGGTGGAGGAGCAGGATGATGGCACGCTGCCCATGTCTTGTGCCCAGGAGAGCGGGATGGACCG
TCACCCTGCAGCCTGTGCTTCTGCTAGGATCAATGTGTAACTCGACGCGCCCCGCTTGAAGTCTTTAATT
AAACCGCTTGAAGTCTTTAATTAAACCGCTTGAAGTCTTTAATTAAACCGCTTGAAGTCTTTAATTAAAG
CTAGTTACCCTCGAGGAAGCGCAGTACATAATGCTGCGCAGTGTTGCCACATAACCACTATATTAACCAT
TTATCTAGCGGACGCCAAAAACTCAATGTATTTCTGAGGAAGCGTGGTGCATAATGCCACGCAGCGTCTG
CATAACTTTTATTATTTCTT
