>Addgene plasmid #59561 | pTK101 Sequencing Result | analyzer sequence | sequence record 98142
AATCAGGTACATTTCTGTATTGCTTGAGACACAATCTGGTCTCGCTGCAGACACCCTGACAAACTTTCTG
GCAAGAGCGGTGACTACGTCCTCACTGTTGCGGTCGGCGTAGCCATAGGACTTCACCACGAGGGTGCCTC
CTGAGTTAAGGCAATTCAGGGCCGAACGCGAAAGGGTTTTTAAGGTCGCCGCATGGTCTTCGCACTGCTG
AAAGTGGTGGTTTCTGTATTTAGTTCCAATGTTGATGAACACCAGGTCGTACCGTGCCTGCGGCGGAAAC
CCGAAAGCCAGGTTGTAGTTCTTATCTGCACCGGCTATGCCAATCGGGGCGATCCATTCGATTCTCTTAC
GGGGAGCTTCAATTTTTTCCTCTGATACCACAAGTACTGAGTGGTGTTTGAACTGGTTCAAGAATTTTTC
GACCGGGCCGGGTTGCTTCTCCTTGTACTCGGGGACTAAGGCGTGAGGAAGATTGCGGTTCACCGGGACC
AGGTTATGCTGTGCAGAGATAACTCTGGTTCTCCCCGTCTGCAAATCA
